Addgene plasmid #16756: XE253 pCDNA3.1(zeo)-hDsh3-82-716
Depositing lab: Randall Moon. Depositing organization: University of Washington. Publication: The KLHL12-Cullin-3 ubiquitin ligase negatively regulates the Wnt-beta-catenin pathway by targeting Dishevelled for degradation. Angers S, Thorpe CJ, Biechele TL, Goldenberg SJ, Zheng N, MacCoss MJ, Moon RT. Nat Cell Biol. 2006 Apr . 8(4):348-57. 10.1038/ncb1381 PubMed 16547521.
Backbone
  Vector backbone: pCDNA3.1+zeo
  Backbone manufacturer: Invitrogen
  Backbone size w/o insert (bp): 5015
  Vector type: Mammalian Expression
  Selectable markers: Zeocin
Growth in bacteria
  Bacterial resistance: Ampicillin, 100 μg/mL
  Growth temperature: 37°C
  Growth strain: DH5alpha
  Copy number: High Copy
Gene/Insert
  Gene/Insert name: FLAG-82-716-Dsh3 (alt names: dsh3; dvl3)
  Species: H. sapiens (human)
  Mutation: aa 82-716
  Entrez Gene: DVL3 (a.k.a. DRS3)
  Tag / fusion protein: flag
  Cloning method: Restriction Enzyme
  Sequencing primers: 5′ NA
Terms and licenses: Academic/Nonprofit Terms; Industry Terms: Not Available to Industry
Depositor comments: Nature Cell Biology 8, 348 - 357. (2006)
How to cite: XE253 pCDNA3.1(zeo)-hDsh3-82-716 was a gift from Randall Moon (Addgene plasmid # 16756 ; http://n2t.net/addgene:16756 ; RRID:Addgene_16756)
