[The description below was written by a language model from this plasmid's Addgene catalogue record and the feature table of its GenBank file.]
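Description:
XE253 pCDNA3.1(zeo)-hDsh3-82-716 is a mammalian expression plasmid built on the Invitrogen pcDNA3.1(+)zeo backbone, with a total length of 6,922 bp. It is propagated in E. coli as a high-copy plasmid through its ColE1/pUC-type origin and selected with ampicillin via the beta-lactamase gene. An f1 origin is also present and allows single-stranded DNA production. For selection in mammalian cells, the vector carries the Sh ble gene, which confers Zeocin resistance. This gene sits behind tandem SV40 early and EM7 promoters, so it can be expressed in both mammalian and bacterial hosts, and it is terminated by an SV40 polyadenylation signal. The SV40 promoter region includes the SV40 origin, which permits episomal replication in cells that express large T antigen.

The payload is a truncated form of human Dishevelled-3 (DVL3, also called Dsh3) covering amino acids 82–716, so the extreme N-terminal portion of the protein is missing. The coding region is fused to an N-terminal FLAG epitope, which is preceded by a Kozak consensus for efficient translation initiation. Transcription is driven by the human CMV immediate-early enhancer and promoter and terminated by the bovine growth hormone polyadenylation signal. A T7 promoter upstream of the insert also allows in vitro transcription. The feature table does not annotate the DVL3 coding sequence itself, but the unannotated span between the FLAG tag and the bGH signal matches the expected position of the insert. A zinc-finger binding site annotated within this span is probably an incidental sequence match.

The associated publication concerns regulation of Wnt/β-catenin signalling through KLHL12–Cullin-3-mediated degradation of Dishevelled. The construct therefore appears to be a FLAG-tagged deletion mutant, suited to detection or immunoprecipitation, though the record does not state its specific experimental role.
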