LOCUS       Exported 6922 bp ds-DNA circular SYN 13-MAY-2021
DEFINITION  synthetic circular DNA
ACCESSION   .
VERSION     .
KEYWORDS    XE253 pCDNA3.1(zeo)-hDsh3-82-716
SOURCE      synthetic DNA construct
  ORGANISM  synthetic DNA construct
REFERENCE   1 (bases 1 to 6922)
  TITLE     Xenopus Expression Plasmids
REFERENCE   2 (bases 1 to 6922)
  AUTHORS   .
  TITLE     Direct Submission
  JOURNAL   Exported May 13, 2021 from SnapGene Server 1.1.58
            http://www.snapgene.com
FEATURES             Location/Qualifiers
     source          1..6922
                     /organism="synthetic DNA construct"
                     /mol_type="other DNA"
     primer_bind     complement(44..63)
                     /label=pRS-marker
                     /note="pRS vectors, use to sequence yeast selectable
                     marker"
     enhancer        235..614
                     /label=CMV enhancer
                     /note="human cytomegalovirus immediate early enhancer"
     promoter        615..818
                     /label=CMV promoter
                     /note="human cytomegalovirus (CMV) immediate early
                     promoter"
     primer_bind     769..789
                     /label=CMV-F
                     /note="Human CMV immediate early promoter, forward primer"
     primer_bind     863..882
                     /label=T7
                     /note="T7 promoter, forward primer"
     promoter        863..881
                     /label=T7 promoter
                     /note="promoter for bacteriophage T7 RNA polymerase"
     regulatory      935..944
                     /regulatory_class="other"
                     /note="vertebrate consensus sequence for strong initiation
                     of translation (Kozak, 1987)"
     CDS             944..967
                     /codon_start=1
                     /product="FLAG(R) epitope tag, followed by an enterokinase
                     cleavage site"
                     /label=FLAG
                     /translation="DYKDDDDK"
     protein_bind    1310..1321
                     /label=ZF binding site
                     /bound_moiety="CCR5TC zinc-finger domain"
                     /note="target sequence for the CCR5TC zinc-finger domain
                     from the CCR5-224 (+) zinc-finger nuclease (Perez et al.,
                     2008; Gross et al., 2013)"
     primer_bind     complement(2929..2946)
                     /label=BGH-rev
                     /note="Bovine growth hormone terminator, reverse primer.
                     Also called BGH reverse"
     polyA_signal    2935..3159
                     /label=bGH poly(A) signal
                     /note="bovine growth hormone polyadenylation signal"
     rep_origin      3205..3633
                     /direction=RIGHT
                     /label=f1 ori
                     /note="f1 bacteriophage origin of replication; arrow
                     indicates direction of (+) strand synthesis"
     primer_bind     complement(3292..3311)
                     /label=F1ori-R
                     /note="F1 origin, reverse primer"
     primer_bind     3502..3523
                     /label=F1ori-F
                     /note="F1 origin, forward primer"
     primer_bind     complement(3642..3662)
                     /label=pBABE 3'
                     /note="SV40 enhancer, reverse primer for pBABE vectors"
     promoter        3647..3977
                     /label=SV40 promoter
                     /note="SV40 enhancer and early promoter"
     rep_origin      3828..3963
                     /label=SV40 ori
                     /note="SV40 origin of replication"
     primer_bind     3890..3909
                     /label=SV40pro-F
                     /note="SV40 promoter/origin, forward primer"
     promoter        4025..4072
                     /label=EM7 promoter
                     /note="synthetic bacterial promoter "
     CDS             4091..4465
                     /codon_start=1
                     /gene="Sh ble from Streptoalloteichus hindustanus"
                     /product="antibiotic-binding protein"
                     /label=BleoR
                     /note="confers resistance to bleomycin, phleomycin, and
                     Zeocin(TM)"
                     /translation="MAKLTSAVPVLTARDVAGAVEFWTDRLGFSRDFVEDDFAGVVRDD
                     VTLFISAVQDQVVPDNTLAWVWVRGLDELYAEWSEVVSTNFRDASGPAMTEIGEQPWGR
                     EFALRDPAGNCVHFVAEEQD"
     polyA_signal    4595..4716
                     /label=SV40 poly(A) signal
                     /note="SV40 polyadenylation signal"
     primer_bind     complement(4632..4651)
                     /label=SV40pA-R
                     /note="SV40 polyA, reverse primer"
     primer_bind     4686..4705
                     /label=EBV-rev
                     /note="SV40 polyA terminator, reverse primer"
     primer_bind     complement(4765..4781)
                     /label=M13 rev
                     /note="common sequencing primer, one of multiple similar
                     variants"
     primer_bind     complement(4765..4781)
                     /label=M13 Reverse
                     /note="In lacZ gene. Also called M13-rev"
     primer_bind     complement(4778..4800)
                     /label=M13/pUC Reverse
                     /note="In lacZ gene"
     protein_bind    4789..4805
                     /label=lac operator
                     /bound_moiety="lac repressor encoded by lacI"
                     /note="The lac repressor binds to the lac operator to
                     inhibit transcription in E. coli. This inhibition can be
                     relieved by adding lactose or
                     isopropyl-beta-D-thiogalactopyranoside (IPTG)."
     promoter        complement(4813..4843)
                     /label=lac promoter
                     /note="promoter for the E. coli lac operon"
     protein_bind    4858..4879
                     /label=CAP binding site
                     /bound_moiety="E. coli catabolite activator protein"
                     /note="CAP binding activates transcription in the presence
                     of cAMP."
     primer_bind     complement(4996..5013)
                     /label=L4440
                     /note="L4440 vector, forward primer"
     rep_origin      complement(5167..5755)
                     /direction=LEFT
                     /label=ori
                     /note="high-copy-number ColE1/pMB1/pBR322/pUC origin of
                     replication"
     primer_bind     complement(5247..5266)
                     /label=pBR322ori-F
                     /note="pBR322 origin, forward primer"
     CDS             complement(5926..6786)
                     /codon_start=1
                     /gene="bla"
                     /product="beta-lactamase"
                     /label=AmpR
                     /note="confers resistance to ampicillin, carbenicillin, and
                     related antibiotics"
                     /translation="MSIQHFRVALIPFFAAFCLPVFAHPETLVKVKDAEDQLGARVGYI
                     ELDLNSGKILESFRPEERFPMMSTFKVLLCGAVLSRIDAGQEQLGRRIHYSQNDLVEYS
                     PVTEKHLTDGMTVRELCSAAITMSDNTAANLLLTTIGGPKELTAFLHNMGDHVTRLDRW
                     EPELNEAIPNDERDTTMPVAMATTLRKLLTGELLTLASRQQLIDWMEADKVAGPLLRSA
                     LPAGWFIADKSGAGERGSRGIIAALGPDGKPSRIVVIYTTGSQATMDERNRQIAEIGAS
                     LIKHW"
     primer_bind     6549..6568
                     /label=Amp-R
                     /note="Ampicillin resistance gene, reverse primer"
     promoter        complement(6787..6891)
                     /gene="bla"
                     /label=AmpR promoter
ORIGIN
        1 gacggatcgg gagatctccc gatcccctat ggtcgactct cagtacaatc tgctctgatg
       61 ccgcatagtt aagccagtat ctgctccctg cttgtgtgtt ggaggtcgct gagtagtgcg
      121 cgagcaaaat ttaagctaca acaaggcaag gcttgaccga caattgcatg aagaatctgc
      181 ttagggttag gcgttttgcg ctgcttcgcg atgtacgggc cagatatacg cgttgacatt
      241 gattattgac tagttattaa tagtaatcaa ttacggggtc attagttcat agcccatata
      301 tggagttccg cgttacataa cttacggtaa atggcccgcc tggctgaccg cccaacgacc
      361 cccgcccatt gacgtcaata atgacgtatg ttcccatagt aacgccaata gggactttcc
      421 attgacgtca atgggtggac tatttacggt aaactgccca cttggcagta catcaagtgt
      481 atcatatgcc aagtacgccc cctattgacg tcaatgacgg taaatggccc gcctggcatt
      541 atgcccagta catgacctta tgggactttc ctacttggca gtacatctac gtattagtca
      601 tcgctattac catggtgatg cggttttggc agtacatcaa tgggcgtgga tagcggtttg
      661 actcacgggg atttccaagt ctccacccca ttgacgtcaa tgggagtttg ttttggcacc
      721 aaaatcaacg ggactttcca aaatgtcgta acaactccgc cccattgacg caaatgggcg
      781 gtaggcgtgt acggtgggag gtctatataa gcagagctct ctggctaact agagaaccca
      841 ctgcttactg gcttatcgaa attaatacga ctcactatag ggagacccaa gctggctagc
      901 gtttaaactt aagcttggta ccgagctcgg atccgccacc atggactaca aggacgacga
      961 cgacaagggc ggcgcgccag gctcacaccc agacccagcc cccttctgtg ctgataaccc
     1021 atcggagctg ccaccaccta tggagcgcac gggaggcatc ggggactccc gacccccatc
     1081 cttccaccct catgctggtg ggggcagcca ggagaacctg gacaatgaca cagagacgga
     1141 ctctttggtg tctgcccagc gagagcggcc acgccggagg gatggcccag agcatgcaac
     1201 ccggctaaat ggaactgcga agggggaacg gcggcgagaa ccagggggtt atgatagctc
     1261 atccaccctt atgagcagtg agctggagac caccagcttc tttgactcag atgaggatga
     1321 ctccaccagc aggttcagca gctccacaga acagagcagt gcctcacgcc tgatgagaag
     1381 acacaagcgg cggcggcgga agcagaaggt ttctcggatt gagcggtcct cgtccttcag
     1441 cagcatcacg gactccacca tgtcactcaa catcatcacg gtcactctca acatggaaaa
     1501 atataacttc ttgggcatct ccattgtggg ccaaagcaac gagcgtggtg acggcggcat
     1561 ctacattggc tctatcatga agggtggggc cgtggctgct gatggacgca tcgagccagg
     1621 agatatgttg ttacaggtaa acgagatcaa ctttgagaac atgagtaatg acgatgcagt
     1681 ccgggtactg cgggagattg tgcacaaacc ggggcccatc accctgactg tagccaagtg
     1741 ctgggaccca agtccacgtg gttgcttcac attgcccagg agcgagccca tccggcccat
     1801 tgaccctgcg gcctgggtct cccacactgc agccatgacc ggcaccttcc ctgcatacgg
     1861 catgagcccc tccctgagca ccatcacctc caccagctcc tccatcacca gttccatccc
     1921 tgacacagag cgcctagacg acttccactt gtccatccac agtgacatgg ctgccatcgt
     1981 aaaagccatg gcctcccctg aatcagggtt ggaggtccgt gaccgcatgt ggctcaagat
     2041 taccatccct aatgctttca tcggctcaga tgtggtggac tggctgtacc acaatgtgga
     2101 aggcttcacg gaccggaggg aggcccgcaa gtatgccagc aacctgctga aagctggctt
     2161 catccgccat accgtcaaca agatcacctt ctccgagcag tgctactaca tcttcggtga
     2221 cctctgcggc aacatggcca acctgtctct ccacgatcac gatggctcca gtggcgcctc
     2281 tgaccaggac acactggccc ctttgccgca cccgggggcc gccccttggc ccatggcttt
     2341 cccgtaccag tacccgccac ccccgcaccc atacaacccg cacccgggct tcccggagct
     2401 gggctacagc tacggcgggg gcagcgccag cagtcagcac agcgaaggca gtcggagcag
     2461 tggctccaac cgtagcggca gcgatcggag gaaggagaag gacccgaagg ccggggactc
     2521 caagtccggg ggcagcggca gcgaatcgga ccacaccaca cgcagcagcc tgcgggggcc
     2581 gcgggagcgg gcgcccagcg agcgctcagg tccggcggcc agcgagcaca gccaccgcag
     2641 ccaccattcc ctggccagca gccttcgcag ccaccacaca cacccgagct acggtcctcc
     2701 cggagtgccc cctctctacg gcccccccat gctgatgatg cccccgccgc ccgcggccat
     2761 ggggccccca ggagcccctc cgggccgcga cctggcctca gtgcccccgg aactgaccgc
     2821 cagcagacag tccttccgca tggccatggg aaaccccagt gagttctttg tggatgtgat
     2881 gtgagcggcc gctcgagtct agagggcccg tttaaacccg ctgatcagcc tcgactgtgc
     2941 cttctagttg ccagccatct gttgtttgcc cctcccccgt gccttccttg accctggaag
     3001 gtgccactcc cactgtcctt tcctaataaa atgaggaaat tgcatcgcat tgtctgagta
     3061 ggtgtcattc tattctgggg ggtggggtgg ggcaggacag caagggggag gattgggaag
     3121 acaatagcag gcatgctggg gatgcggtgg gctctatggc ttctgaggcg gaaagaacca
     3181 gctggggctc tagggggtat ccccnnnnnn nnnnnnnnnn nnnnnnnnnn nnnnnnnnnn
     3241 nnnnnnnnnn nnnnnnnnnn nnnnnnnnnn nnnnnnnnnn nnnnnnnnnn nnnnnnnnnn
     3301 nnnnnnnnnn nnnnnnnnnn nnnnnnnncg ccggctttcc ccgtcaagct ctaaatcggg
     3361 gcannnnnnn nnnnnnnnnn nnnnnnnnnn nnnnnnnnnn nnnnnnnnnn nnnnnnnnnn
     3421 annnnnnnnn nnnnnnnnnn nnnnnnnnnn nnnnnnnnnn nnnnnnnnnn cctttgacgt
     3481 tggagtccac gttctttaat agtggactct tgttccaaac tggaacaaca ctcaacccta
     3541 tctcggtcta ttcttttgat ttataaggga ttttggggat ttcggcctat tggttaaaaa
     3601 atgagctgat ttaacaaaaa tttaacgcga attaattctg tggaatgtgt gtcagttagg
     3661 gtgtggaaag tccccaggct ccccaggcag gcagaagtat gcaaagcatg catctcaatt
     3721 agtcagcaac caggtgtgga aagtccccag gctccccagc aggcagaagt atgcaaagca
     3781 tgcatctcaa ttagtcagca accatagtcc cgcccctaac tccgcccatc ccgcccctaa
     3841 ctccgcccag ttccgcccat tctccgcccc atggctgact aatttttttt atttatgcag
     3901 aggccgaggc cgcctctgcc tctgagctat tccagaagta gtgaggaggc ttttttggag
     3961 gcctaggctt ttgcaaaaag ctcccgggag cttgtatatc cattttcgga tctgatcagc
     4021 acgtgttgac aattaatcat cggcatagta tatcggcata gtataatacg acaaggtgag
     4081 gaactaaacc atggccaagt tgaccagtgc cgttccggtg ctcaccgcgc gcgacgtcgc
     4141 cggagcggtc gagttctgga ccgaccggct cgggttctcc cgggacttcg tggaggacga
     4201 cttcgccggt gtggtccggg acgacgtgac cctgttcatc agcgcggtcc aggaccaggt
     4261 ggtgccggac aacaccctgg cctgggtgtg ggtgcgcggc ctggacgagc tgtacgccga
     4321 gtggtcggag gtcgtgtcca cgaacttccg ggacgcctcc gggccggcca tgaccgagat
     4381 cggcgagcag ccgtgggggc gggagttcgc cctgcgcgac ccggccggca actgcgtgca
     4441 cttcgtggcc gaggagcagg actgacacgt gctacgagat ttcgattcca ccgccgcctt
     4501 ctatgaaagg ttgggcttcg gaatcgtttt ccgggacgcc ggctggatga tcctccagcg
     4561 cggggatctc atgctggagt tcttcgccca ccccaacttg tttattgcag cttataatgg
     4621 ttacaaataa agcaatagca tcacaaattt cacaaataaa gcattttttt cactgcattc
     4681 tagttgtggt ttgtccaaac tcatcaatgt atcttatcat gtctgtatac cgtcgacctc
     4741 tagctagagc ttggcgtaat catggtcata gctgtttcct gtgtgaaatt gttatccgct
     4801 cacaattcca cacaacatac gagccggaag cataaagtgt aaagcctggg gtgcctaatg
     4861 agtgagctaa ctcacattaa ttgcgttgcg ctcactgccc gctttccagt cgggaaacct
     4921 gtcgtgccag ctgcattaat gaatcggcca acgcgcgggg agaggcggtt tgcgtattgg
     4981 gcgctcttcc gcttcctcgc tcactgactc gctgcgctcg gtcgttcggc tgcggcgagc
     5041 ggtatcagct cactcaaagg cggtaatacg gttatccaca gaatcagggg ataacgcagg
     5101 aaagaacatg tgagcaaaag gccagcaaaa ggccaggaac cgtaaaaagg ccgcgttgct
     5161 ggcgtttttc cataggctcc gcccccctga cgagcatcac aaaaatcgac gctcaagtca
     5221 gaggtggcga aacccgacag gactataaag ataccaggcg tttccccctg gaagctccct
     5281 cgtgcgctct cctgttccga ccctgccgct taccggatac ctgtccgcct ttctcccttc
     5341 gggaagcgtg gcgctttctc aatgctcacg ctgtaggtat ctcagttcgg tgtaggtcgt
     5401 tcgctccaag ctgggctgtg tgcacgaacc ccccgttcag cccgaccgct gcgccttatc
     5461 cggtaactat cgtcttgagt ccaacccggt aagacacgac ttatcgccac tggcagcagc
     5521 cactggtaac aggattagca gagcgaggta tgtaggcggt gctacagagt tcttgaagtg
     5581 gtggcctaac tacggctaca ctagaaggac agtatttggt atctgcgctc tgctgaagcc
     5641 agttaccttc ggaaaaagag ttggtagctc ttgatccggc aaacaaacca ccgctggtag
     5701 cggtggtttt tttgtttgca agcagcagat tacgcgcaga aaaaaaggat ctcaagaaga
     5761 tcctttgatc ttttctacgg ggtctgacgc tcagtggaac gaaaactcac gttaagggat
     5821 tttggtcatg agattatcaa aaaggatctt cacctagatc cttttaaatt aaaaatgaag
     5881 ttttaaatca atctaaagta tatatgagta aacttggtct gacagttacc aatgcttaat
     5941 cagtgaggca cctatctcag cgatctgtct atttcgttca tccatagttg cctgactccc
     6001 cgtcgtgtag ataactacga tacgggaggg cttaccatct ggccccagtg ctgcaatgat
     6061 accgcgagac ccacgctcac cggctccaga tttatcagca ataaaccagc cagccggaag
     6121 ggccgagcgc agaagtggtc ctgcaacttt atccgcctcc atccagtcta ttaattgttg
     6181 ccgggaagct agagtaagta gttcgccagt taatagtttg cgcaacgttg ttgccattgc
     6241 tacaggcatc gtggtgtcac gctcgtcgtt tggtatggct tcattcagct ccggttccca
     6301 acgatcaagg cgagttacat gatcccccat gttgtgcaaa aaagcggtta gctccttcgg
     6361 tcctccgatc gttgtcagaa gtaagttggc cgcagtgtta tcactcatgg ttatggcagc
     6421 actgcataat tctcttactg tcatgccatc cgtaagatgc ttttctgtga ctggtgagta
     6481 ctcaaccaag tcattctgag aatagtgtat gcggcgaccg agttgctctt gcccggcgtc
     6541 aatacgggat aataccgcgc cacatagcag aactttaaaa gtgctcatca ttggaaaacg
     6601 ttcttcgggg cgaaaactct caaggatctt accgctgttg agatccagtt cgatgtaacc
     6661 cactcgtgca cccaactgat cttcagcatc ttttactttc accagcgttt ctgggtgagc
     6721 aaaaacagga aggcaaaatg ccgcaaaaaa gggaataagg gcgacacgga aatgttgaat
     6781 actcatactc ttcctttttc aatattattg aagcatttat cagggttatt gtctcatgag
     6841 cggatacata tttgaatgta tttagaaaaa taaacaaata ggggttccgc gcacatttcc
     6901 ccgaaaagtg ccacctgacg tc
//
