>Addgene plasmid #16756 | XE253 pCDNA3.1(zeo)-hDsh3-82-716 | addgene partial sequence | sequence record 23461 | 16756 with CMV-F
TTAGCAGAGCTCTCTGGCTACTAGAGAACCCACTGCTTACTGGCTTATCGAAATTAATACGACTCACTAT
AGGGAGACCCAAGCTGGCTAGCGTTTAAACTTAAGCTTGGTACCGAGCTCGGATCCGCCACCATGGACTA
CAAGGACGACGACGACAAGGGCGGCGCGCCAGGCTCACACCCAGACCCAGCCCCCTTCTGTGCTGATAAC
CCATCGGAGCTGCCACCACCTATGGAGCGCACGGGAGGCATCGGGGACTCCCGACCCCCATCCTTCCACC
CTCATGCTGGTGGGGGCAGCCAGGAGAACCTGGACAATGACACAGAGACGGACTCTTTGGTGTCTGCCCA
GCGAGAGCGGCCACGCCGGAGGGATGGCCCAGAGCATGCAACCCGGCTAAATGGAACTGCGAAGGGGGAA
CGGCGGCGAGAACCAGGGGGTTATGATAGCTCATCCACCCTTATGAGCAGTGAGCTGGAGACCACCAGCT
TCTTTGACTCAGATGAGGATGACTCCACCAGCAGGTTCAGCAGCTCCACAGAACAGAGCAGTGCCTCACG
CCTGATGAGAAGACACAAGCGGCGGCGGCGGAAGCAGAAGGTTTCTCGGATTGAGCGGTCCTCGTCCTTC
AGCAGCATCACGGACTCCACCATGTCACTCAACATCATCACGGTCACTCTCAACATGGAAAAATATAACT
TCTTGGGCATCTCCATTGTGGACCAAAGCAACGAGCGTGGTGACGGCGGCATCTACATTGGCTCTATCAT
GAAGGGTGGGGCC
